Addgene plasmid #130616: pTK_TFAP2b_enh_32_Citrine
Purpose: enhancer reporter
Depositing lab: Tatjana Sauka-Spengler. Depositing organization: University of Oxford. Publication: Reconstruction of the Global Neural Crest Gene Regulatory Network In Vivo. Williams RM, Candido-Ferreira I, Repapi E, Gavriouchkina D, Senanayake U, Ling ITC, Telenius J, Taylor S, Hughes J, Sauka-Spengler T. Dev Cell. 2019 Oct 21;51(2):255-276.e7. doi: 10.1016/j.devcel.2019.10.003. PubMed 31639368.
Backbone
  Vector backbone: pTK_BsmBI_Citrine
  Backbone size w/o insert (bp): 4670
  Vector type: enhancer reporter
Growth in bacteria
  Bacterial resistance: Ampicillin, 100 μg/mL
  Growth temperature: 37°C
  Growth strain: DH5alpha
  Copy number: Low Copy
Gene/Insert
  Gene/Insert name: TFAP2b_enh_32
  Species: G. gallus (chicken)
  Insert size (bp): 2500
  Promoter: thymidine kinase minimal promoter
  Cloning method: Restriction Enzyme; 5′ cloning site Unknown (unknown if destroyed)
  Sequencing primers: 5′ pTK forward CTAGCAAAATAGGCTGTCCC; 3′ pTK reverse ATATTTCTTCCGGGGACACC
Terms and licenses: Academic/Nonprofit Terms; Industry Terms: Not Available to Industry
How to cite: pTK_TFAP2b_enh_32_Citrine was a gift from Tatjana Sauka-Spengler (Addgene plasmid # 130616 ; http://n2t.net/addgene:130616 ; RRID:Addgene_130616)
