[The description below was written by a language model from this plasmid's Addgene catalogue record and pLannotate feature annotations shown in this document.]
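Description:
pTK_TFAP2b_enh_32_Citrine is an enhancer reporter plasmid built on the pTK_BsmBI_Citrine backbone. It carries a roughly 2.5 kb chicken (Gallus gallus) genomic fragment, designated enhancer 32 of the TFAP2b locus, placed upstream of a herpes simplex virus thymidine kinase minimal promoter. The minimal promoter has little activity by itself, so the downstream reporter is expressed only where and when the cloned element acts as an enhancer. The reporter unit consists of the HSV TK promoter, a chimeric β-globin/immunoglobulin intron that promotes efficient processing of the transcript, the coding sequence for the yellow fluorescent protein Citrine, and an SV40 polyadenylation signal. A synthetic poly(A) signal and an RNA polymerase II transcriptional pause site lie upstream of the enhancer position. These insulate the cassette from spurious read-through transcription originating in the backbone, which helps keep background fluorescence low.

In bacteria the plasmid is maintained through a ColE1/pUC-type origin and selected with ampicillin via the β-lactamase gene; an f1 origin is also present. The catalogue lists it as low copy, although the annotated origin is of the high-copy class. The enhancer itself is not annotated in the feature table. It presumably occupies the largely unannotated region between the pause site and the TK promoter, and the short "ADH1" and "URA3" promoter hits there are most likely chance matches within the chicken sequence. The small TcR, large T antigen and lacZα fragments appear to be backbone remnants. The associated work concerns the neural crest gene regulatory network, so the construct is suited to testing the spatiotemporal activity of this candidate TFAP2b regulatory element, although the record does not state a delivery method.
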