Features (pLannotate 1.2.2; 15 found; start..end, strand, type, name):
     14..105     +  misc_feature   pause site: RNA polymerase II transcriptional pause signal from the human α2 globin gene
   1622..1638    -  promoter       ADH1 promoter (fragment): S. cerevisiae ADH1; promoter for alcohol dehydrogenase 1
   2097..2119    +  promoter       URA3 promoter (fragment): S. cerevisiae URA3
   2786..2931    +  promoter       HSV TK promoter: herpes simplex virus thymidine kinase promoter
   3009..3141    +  intron         chimeric intron: chimera between introns from human β-globin and immunoglobulin heavy chain genes
   3201..3917    +  CDS            Citrine: Citrine is a basic (constitutively fluorescent) yellow fluorescent protein published in 2001, derived from Aequorea victoria. It has moderate acid sensitivity.
   4091..4212    -  polyA_signal   SV40 poly(A) signal: SV40 polyadenylation signal
   4235..4303    -  CDS            large T antigen (fragment): large T antigen from SV40 (simian virus 40)
   4319..4451    +  CDS            TcR (fragment): tetracycline efflux protein; tet; confers resistance to tetracycline
   4631..5219    -  rep_origin     ori: high-copy-number ColE1/pMB1/pBR322/pUC origin of replication
   5390..6250    -  CDS            AmpR: β-lactamase; bla; confers resistance to ampicillin, carbenicillin, and related antibiotics
   6251..6355    -  promoter       AmpR promoter: bla
   6382..6810    +  rep_origin     f1 ori (sequence partly withheld): f1 bacteriophage origin of replication; arrow indicates direction of (+) strand synthesis
   6842..6909    -  CDS            lacZα (fragment): LacZα fragment of β-galactosidase; lacZ fragment
   6968..7016    +  polyA_signal   poly(A) signal: synthetic polyadenylation signal
>Addgene plasmid #130616 | pTK_TFAP2b_enh_32_Citrine | addgene full sequence | sequence record 258504 | Addgene NGS Result
AATCGATAGTACTAACATACGCTCTCCATCAAAACAAAACGAAACAAAACAAACTAGCAAAATAGGCTGT
CCCCAGTGCAAGTGCAGGTGCCAGAACATTTCTCTATCGATAGGTACCGAGCTCGAGTTGCCAGGTCACG
CGAATAAAACAGCACAATGTAGCAATAGACCTATGTTAATCACACTTCTTCTGAAAACAGCAAAAAAAAA
GCTTCTTTTTCAGCATCTTGTTAATATCACTGTATGATACAAAATGAACCTTGAAACTCAGAGTTAAATT
GAATTTGGATACATTTTATGGAAGACCTAGCGAATTTTACTTTTTTTCCTGATTTACGAACTGATTTGTA
AAATCTATAACAGATGCTGACTGCTTCCATTTTTGATTGCTTTTATTTTATCTTTCTACACTCAGGAGAA
GCTTATGAATCCAGACTGATGCAAAGGTAACTGCTACCCTTCAATATTCGACCCTATCTTCTATCAGAAG
ACTCTTACTAATTGTTGGAGACTCATTTACCAGCAAAGGGTAAGAAGTCAAACCTCCATTACCTTGCTGG
AAAATGCCAATAACCAACAGTCCTGGAATGTCCTCTTCACATGGTGTGGGTTAGATGGTCAGCTGGATTA
AATTTAACATCACTGATGGAGAGAAGCAGTGCATCAAATGCAAATGGAACAGAGAGAACAAGCAGCTACT
CTTTTACCTGTCTTATGGACTCCTGGCTACACAGCCCTTATCTCCCCATACACACAAAGGCCTGAAGTAG
CCATGTTGCTTGAGTTGGACATACCTCCCAGTGGTAATGTATAATTTTTCTTGTCTTAGTTATGTGAATA
ACAACAAAGACAGGCTTTTTTTTTTCTTCCCAATTTTATGTTGCTTTCAATCTGACATCAGCGTTCCATT
ACTGAGTTAACTGGCGTCCACGTGGCTTTGTAACTACCAACAGCAGAAGTGGAAATCAAACCATATGGCA
GGGCTGTGCTTCAGAAAGTTTAAGAGTCTGCCATTTAGCTTGGAGATTTTTAGTTCCTTTTGATTCAGAC
TCCAATTGGAGTTCCCATAAATCCTGCAAATAGAACAATTTCTTTTTTTCTCATTTAAATCCCATATACT
GCCTTTTCATAAAAATTTCTTCTATAAAAGAGGAAAAGTATAATTCTACTTTTTCCATGAGAGGGAATGG
ACATCCTCTACTTTTAGCAATTATTTATCACAAAGAAAGAAAACTCACTAAAATAGAAAAGATCAGCCTT
TAAAAAATAAGAAAGTTGTCAACACTTTGGCCATCACAAACTCAGGGAGAGAACTTATCTCTCATACGTT
CACTGAAATCAGTTTGTTAATGAAGAAACAAGGTAAAGAATGGGAAATAGAAACATTGTGCTTTCTAGGC
CTTTATTTTGTAAACATTTGGACTTGTGCAAATTCGTTAATTGAGGCAATTGATTTTTGCCTGAAAATGG
TAGCAATGTTTAATTCATTAAAGCCTAAAATAACATCCTTTGGGCTAAATGGGGTCATTTCATTTGTAAC
CTTTTAGTGATGTATTAACATTTTGGAAGCATTTCTGTGCATATCTTAAAAAGTGCCACATTAACAGGAA
CGGGCCTGGAGAAAGAAAAGAAGTTGCAAACACTCACACACGCACACAGGCACACACACACAATATATAT
GGCCTCCAGCCCCTGTCCTTCCTCTTCTGCAGCATTTTAAGGTCTGTGTTTAATATTGCCAAGCCTACTT
GAGTGATAAATGCAACTGTATAAAAATTACTTATTACAAGCTGTCATGTTGCCTCACTCACATTGCAGGG
CTAGAGGCACTGTACATAAAGCTCGAATCTCCACCTTGACAGCATCGGCAGGGCTGGCTTTAAAATAAAA
TGCTTTCAGTCATGAATACAAAACATAATTTACCTTTTCATAATACTTCAGTTTGGAAACACTTTGGAAA
GCTCATGTTACCATCAAACCTTTACCTGAGCCTTGCCAGCACCCAGTTAATTCCGAGTTGTCAATTTACT
TCAGTGCCGCTTTCCATCACTCAGCCTTTGAAGAAACATTAAGCTGTTCAAATTGCCATCCCTTTAATTT
TTTTTTTATTTTTTTTTTTAAGTTATATTTAACCTCGATTCTTTGGCAGCGAGTAGTTGACACAATAGGA
TTATCCCAAGCATTAAATTACAATTTGGGAGAGTGCCTGCTCAGCGCACTTCTTTTGCAGAAGCCCCTTG
ACTTGCTGTGTGTTCCCAGCACCAAAAATTATCCTGTCTTCCATCCCCCTGTTTTCCCCCTCTCTTTTGC
ATAGCGCCCAGTTACACAATCCCCCTTGAGTTGCTCCTCCCTCCCAGAGAGGTTCAGAGGTTTAATTCTG
TGCCGTGGTTGCCCAGCCACCCCTTTTCTCCTGCATTAGTACTGTATTGATGCTTAAATATAAAAGCTCA
CTGTAAGCTGTGGATGTCAGTGAGATTGAAATTGAAAGTGAAGGTTCTGGGGAGGCTGGCTGGGTAACAA
CTGATGCGTTGTGACTGTTTTTATAGTTGGTCATGATGCATACAGTATGTGAAGTTCCCATCTGTACTGG
TGTCTGCCCACCAGCCACCCTGCCACATTCGCAAAAGTGGCTCCAGCACCGAGCGCAATAGGAACAGACT
GTTGGCTAGCCCGGGCTCGAGATCTGCGATCTAAGTAAGCTTGCTGCTTCATCCCCGTGGCCCGTTGCTC
GCGTTTGCTGGCGGTGTCCCCGGAAGAAATATATTTGCATGTCTTTAGTTCTATGATGACACAAACCCCG
CCCAGCGTCTTGTCATTGGCGAATTCGAACACGCAGATGCAGTCGGGGCGGCGCGGTCCCAGGTCCACTT
CGCATATTAAGGTGACGCGTGTGGCCTCGAACACCGAGCGACCCTGCAGCGACCCGCTTAACAGCGTCAA
CAGCGTGCCGCAGATCCCAAGCTTGCGGCCGCTTAAGCTGCAGAAGTTGGTCGTGAGGCACTGGGCAGGT
AAGTATCAAGGTTACAAGACAGGTTTAAGGAGACCAATAGAAACTGGGCTTGTCGAGACAGAGAAGACTC
TTGCGTTTCTGATAGGCACCTATTGGTCTTACTGACATCCACTTTGCCTTTCTCTCCACAGGTGTCCACT
CCCAGGTTCAATACAGCTCTTAAGCGGCCGCAAGCTAGCTTGCCGCCACCATGGTGAGCAAGGGCGAGGA
GCTGTTCACCGGGGTGGTGCCCATCCTGGTCGAGCTGGACGGCGACGTAAACGGCCACAAGTTCAGCGTG
TCCGGCGAGGGCGAGGGCGATGCCACCTACGGCAAGCTGACCCTGAAGTTCATCTGCACCACCGGCAAGC
TGCCCGTGCCCTGGCCCACCCTCGTGACCACCTTCGGCTACGGCCTGATGTGCTTCGCCCGCTACCCCGA
CCACATGAAGCAGCACGACTTCTTCAAGTCCGCCATGCCCGAAGGCTACGTCCAGGAGCGCACCATCTTC
TTCAAGGACGACGGCAACTACAAGACCCGCGCCGAGGTGAAGTTCGAGGGCGACACCCTGGTGAACCGCA
TCGAGCTGAAGGGCATCGACTTCAAGGAGGACGGCAACATCCTGGGGCACAAGCTGGAGTACAACTACAA
CAGCCACAACGTCTATATCATGGCCGACAAGCAGAAGAACGGCATCAAGGTGAACTTCAAGATCCGCCAC
AACATCGAGGACGGCAGCGTGCAGCTCGCCGACCACTACCAGCAGAACACCCCCATCGGCGACGGCCCCG
TGCTGCTGCCCGACAACCACTACCTGAGCTACCAGTCCGCCCTGAGCAAAGACCCCAACGAGAAGCGCGA
TCACATGGTCCTGCTGGAGTTCGTGACCGCCGCCGGGATCACTCTCGGCATGGACGAGCTGTACAAGTGA
GCCTCTAGACTCCCTCAGCGGCGCGCCGTTGCGTTCCAAACGTCGTGGAGCTCCCTGTCAAGACACGAAC
CGCTAACGCCACCTTAGTCCGTGAAGCATGATACGCGACATACCCCAGGAGATCTCACGTGTCTAGAGTC
GGGGCGGCCGGCCGCTTCGAGCAGACATGATAAGATACATTGATGAGTTTGGACAAACCACAACTAGAAT
GCAGTGAAAAAAATGCTTTATTTGTGAAATTTGTGATGCTATTGCTTTATTTGTAACCATTATAAGCTGC
AATAAACAAGTTAACAACAACAATTGCATTCATTTTATGTTTCAGGTTCAGGGGGAGGTGTGGGAGGTTT
TTTAAAGCAAGTAAAACCTCTACAAATGTGGTAAAATCGATAAGGATCCGTCGACCGATGCCCTTGAGAG
CCTTCAACCCAGTCAGCTCCTTCCGGTGGGCGCGGGGCATGACTATCGTCGCCGCACTTATGACTGTCTT
CTTTATCATGCAACTCGTAGGACAGGTGCCGGCAGCGCTCTTCCGCTTCCTCGCTCACTGACTCGCTGCG
CTCGGTCGTTCGGCTGCGGCGAGCGGTATCAGCTCACTCAAAGGCGGTAATACGGTTATCCACAGAATCA
GGGGATAACGCAGGAAAGAACATGTGAGCAAAAGGCCAGCAAAAGGCCAGGAACCGTAAAAAGGCCGCGT
TGCTGGCGTTTTTCCATAGGCTCCGCCCCCCTGACGAGCATCACAAAAATCGACGCTCAAGTCAGAGGTG
GCGAAACCCGACAGGACTATAAAGATACCAGGCGTTTCCCCCTGGAAGCTCCCTCGTGCGCTCTCCTGTT
CCGACCCTGCCGCTTACCGGATACCTGTCCGCCTTTCTCCCTTCGGGAAGCGTGGCGCTTTCTCATAGCT
CACGCTGTAGGTATCTCAGTTCGGTGTAGGTCGTTCGCTCCAAGCTGGGCTGTGTGCACGAACCCCCCGT
TCAGCCCGACCGCTGCGCCTTATCCGGTAACTATCGTCTTGAGTCCAACCCGGTAAGACACGACTTATCG
CCACTGGCAGCAGCCACTGGTAACAGGATTAGCAGAGCGAGGTATGTAGGCGGTGCTACAGAGTTCTTGA
AGTGGTGGCCTAACTACGGCTACACTAGAAGAACAGTATTTGGTATCTGCGCTCTGCTGAAGCCAGTTAC
CTTCGGAAAAAGAGTTGGTAGCTCTTGATCCGGCAAACAAACCACCGCTGGTAGCGGTGGTTTTTTTGTT
TGCAAGCAGCAGATTACGCGCAGAAAAAAAGGATCTCAAGAAGATCCTTTGATCTTTTCTACGGGGTCTG
ACGCTCAGTGGAACGAAAACTCACGTTAAGGGATTTTGGTCATGAGATTATCAAAAAGGATCTTCACCTA
GATCCTTTTAAATTAAAAATGAAGTTTTAAATCAATCTAAAGTATATATGAGTAAACTTGGTCTGACAGT
TACCAATGCTTAATCAGTGAGGCACCTATCTCAGCGATCTGTCTATTTCGTTCATCCATAGTTGCCTGAC
TCCCCGTCGTGTAGATAACTACGATACGGGAGGGCTTACCATCTGGCCCCAGTGCTGCAATGATACCGCG
AGACCCACGCTCACCGGCTCCAGATTTATCAGCAATAAACCAGCCAGCCGGAAGGGCCGAGCGCAGAAGT
GGTCCTGCAACTTTATCCGCCTCCATCCAGTCTATTAATTGTTGCCGGGAAGCTAGAGTAAGTAGTTCGC
CAGTTAATAGTTTGCGCAACGTTGTTGCCATTGCTACAGGCATCGTGGTGTCACGCTCGTCGTTTGGTAT
GGCTTCATTCAGCTCCGGTTCCCAACGATCAAGGCGAGTTACATGATCCCCCATGTTGTGCAAAAAAGCG
GTTAGCTCCTTCGGTCCTCCGATCGTTGTCAGAAGTAAGTTGGCCGCAGTGTTATCACTCATGGTTATGG
CAGCACTGCATAATTCTCTTACTGTCATGCCATCCGTAAGATGCTTTTCTGTGACTGGTGAGTACTCAAC
CAAGTCATTCTGAGAATAGTGTATGCGGCGACCGAGTTGCTCTTGCCCGGCGTCAATACGGGATAATACC
GCGCCACATAGCAGAACTTTAAAAGTGCTCATCATTGGAAAACGTTCTTCGGGGCGAAAACTCTCAAGGA
TCTTACCGCTGTTGAGATCCAGTTCGATGTAACCCACTCGTGCACCCAACTGATCTTCAGCATCTTTTAC
TTTCACCAGCGTTTCTGGGTGAGCAAAAACAGGAAGGCAAAATGCCGCAAAAAAGGGAATAAGGGCGACA
CGGAAATGTTGAATACTCATACTCTTCCTTTTTCAATATTATTGAAGCATTTATCAGGGTTATTGTCTCA
TGAGCGGATACATATTTGAATGTATTTAGAAAAATAAACAAATAGGGGTTCCGCGCACATTTCCCCGAAA
AGTGCCACCTG
[124 nt withheld, positions 6382-6505]
C
[91 nt withheld, positions 6507-6597]
A
[49 nt withheld, positions 6599-6647]
CCTTTGACGTTGGAGTCCACGTTCTTT
[37 nt withheld, positions 6675-6711]
ACCCTATCTCGGTCTATTCTTTTGATTTATAAGGGATTTTGCCGATTTCGGCCTATTGGTTAAAAAATGA
GCTGATTTAACAAAAATTTAACGCGAATTTTAACAAAATATTAACGCTTACAATTTGCCATTCGCCATTC
AGGCTGCGCAACTGTTGGGAAGGGCGATCGGTGCGGGCCTCTTCGCTATTACGCCAGCCCAAGCTACCAT
GATAAGTAAGTAATATTAAGGTACGGGAGGTACTTGGAGCGGCCGCAATAAAATATCTTTATTTTCATTA
CATCTGTGTGTTGGTTTTTTGTGTG
